>Addgene plasmid #13077 | pKM208 | addgene full sequence | sequence record 218309 | Addgene NGS Result
GGTACCGGGCCCCCCCTCGAGGTCGACGGTATCGATAAGCTTGATATCGAATTCCTGCAGCCCGGGGGAT
CTCCGACATCATAACGGTTCTGGCAAATATTCTGAAATGAGCTGTTGACAATTAATCATCGGCTCGTATA
ATGTGTGGAATTGTGAGCGGATAACAATTTCACACAGGAAACAGTCGACGCTTATAAAAATGGATATTAA
TACTGAAACTGAGATCAAGCAAAAGCATTCACTAACCCCCTTTCCTGTTTTCCTAATCAGCCCGGCATTT
CGCGGGCGATATTTTCACAGCTATTTCAGGAGTTCAGCCATGAACGCTTATTACATTCAGGATCGTCTTG
AGGCTCAGAGCTGGGCGCGTCACTACCAGCAGCTCGCCCGTGAAGAGAAAGAGGCAGAACTGGCAGACGA
CATGGAAAAAGGCCTGCCCCAGCACCTGTTTGAATCGCTATGCATCGATCATTTGCAACGCCACGGGGCC
AGCAAAAAATCCATTACCCGTGCGTTTGATGACGATGTTGAGTTTCAGGAGCGCATGGCAGAACACATCC
GGTACATGGTTGAAACCATTGCTCACCACCAGGTTGATATTGATTCAGAGGTATAAAACGAATGAGTACT
GCACTCGCAACGCTGGCTGGGAAGCTGGCTGAACGTGTCGGCATGGATTCTGTCGACCCACAGGAACTGA
TCACCACTCTTCGCCAGACGGCATTTAAAGGTGATGCCAGCGATGCGCAGTTCATCGCATTACTGATCGT
TGCCAACCAGTACGGCCTTAATCCGTGGACGAAAGAAATTTACGCCTTTCCTGATAAGCAGAATGGCATC
GTTCCGGTGGTGGGCGTTGATGGCTGGTCCCGCATCATCAATGAAAACCAGCAGTTTGATGGCATGGACT
TTGAGCAGGACAATGAATCCTGTACATGCCGGATTTACCGCAAGGACCGTAATCATCCGATCTGCGTTAC
CGAATGGATGGATGAATGCCGCCGCGAACCATTCAAAACTCGCGAAGGCAGAGAAATCACGGGGCCGTGG
CAGTCGCATCCCAAACGGATGTTACGTCATAAAGCCATGATTCAGTGTGCCCGTCTGGCCTTCGGATTTG
CTGGTATCTATGACAAGGATGAAGCCGAGCGCATTGTCGAAAATACTGCATACACTGCAGAACGTCAGCC
GGAACGCGACATCACTCCGGTTAACGATGAAACCATGCAGGAGATTAACACTCTGCTGATCGCCCTGGAT
AAAACATGGGATGACGACTTATTGCCGCTCTGTTCCCAGATATTTCGCCGCGACATTCGTGCATCGTCAG
AACTGACACAGGCCGAAGCAGTAAAAGCTCTTGGATTCCTGAAACAGAAAGCCGCAGAGCAGAAGGTGGC
AGCATGACACCGGACATTATCCTGCAGCGTACCGGGATCGATGTGAGAGCTGTCGAACAGGGGGAAGATG
CGTGGCACAAATTACGGCTCGGCGTCATCACCGCTTCAGAAGTTCACAACGTGATAGCAAAACCCCGCTC
CGGAAAGAAGTGGCCTGACATGAAAATGTCCTACTTCCACACCCTGCTTGCTGAGGTTTGCACCGGTGTG
GCTCCGGAAGTTAACGCTAAAGCACTGGCCTGGGGAAAACAGTACGAGAACGACGCCAGAACCCTGTTTG
AATTCACTTCCGGCGTGAATGTTACTGAATCCCCGATCATCTATCGCGACGAAAGTATGCGTACCGCCTG
CTCTCCCGATGGTTTATGCAGTGACGGCAACGGCCTTGAACTGAAATGCCCGTTTACCTCCCGGGATTTC
ATGAAGTTCCGGCTCGGTGGTTTCGAGGCCATAAAGTCAGCTTACATGGCCCAGGTGCAGTACAGCATGT
GGGTGACGCGAAAAAATGCCTGGTACTTTGCCAACTATGACCCGCGTATGAAGCGTGAAGGCCTGCATTA
TGTCGTGATTGAGCGGGATGAAAAGTACATGGCGAGTTTTGACGAGATCGTGCCGGAGTTCATCGAAAAA
ATGGACGAGGCACTGGCTGAAATTGGTTTTGTATTTGGGGAGCAATGGCGATGACGCATCCTCACGATAA
TATCCGGGTAGGCGCAAGATCCACTAGTTCTAGAGCGGCCGCTAATTCGGGGACACCATCGAATGGTGCA
AAACCTTTCGCGGTATGGCATGATAGCGCCCGGAAGAGAGTCAATTCAGGGTGGTGAATGTGAAACCAGT
AACGTTATACGATGTCGCAGAGTATGCCGGTGTCTCTTATCAGACCGTTTCCCGCGTGGTGAACCAGGCC
AGCCACGTTTCTGCGAAAACGCGGGAAAAAGTGGAAGCGGCGATGGCGGAGCTGAATTACATTCCCAACC
GCGTGGCACAACAACTGGCGGGCAAACAGTCGTTGCTGATTGGCGTTGCCACCTCCAGTCTGGCCCTGCA
CGCGCCGTCGCAAATTGTCGCGGCGATTAAATCTCGCGCCGATCAACTGGGTGCCAGCGTGGTGGTGTCG
ATGGTAGAACGAAGCGGCGTCGAAGCCTGTAAAGCGGCGGTGCACAATCTTCTCGCGCAACGCGTCAGTG
GGCTGATCATTAACTATCCGCTGGATGACCAGGATGCCATTGCTGTGGAAGCTGCCTGCACTAATGTTCC
GGCGTTATTTCTTGATGTCTCTGACCAGACACCCATCAACAGTATTATTTTCTCCCATGAAGACGGTACG
CGACTGGGCGTGGAGCATCTGGTCGCATTGGGTCACCAGCAAATCGCGCTGTTAGCGGGCCCATTAAGTT
CTGTCTCGGCGCGTCTGCGTCTGGCTGGCTGGCATAAATATCTCACTCGCAATCAAATTCAGCCGATAGC
GGAACGGGAAGGCGACTGGAGTGCCATGTCCGGTTTTCAACAAACCATGCAAATGCTGAATGAGGGCATC
GTTCCCACTGCGATGCTGGTTGCCAACGATCAGATGGCGCTGGGCGCAATGCGCGCCATTACCGAGTCCG
GGCTGCGCGTTGGTGCGGATATCTCGGTAGTGGGATACGACGATACCGAAGACAGCTCATGTTATATCCC
GCCGTTAACCACCATCAAACAGGATTTTCGCCTGCTGGGGCAAACCAGCGTGGACCGCTTGCTGCAACTC
TCTCAGGGCCAGGCGGTGAAGGGCAATCAGCTGTTGCCCGTCTCACTGGTGAAAAGAAAAACCACCCTGG
CGCCCAATACGCAAACCGCCTCTCCCCGCGCGTTGGCCGATTCATTAATGCAGCTGGCACGACAGGTTTC
CCGACTGGAAAGCGGGCAGTGAGCGCAACGCAATTAATGTAAGTTAGCTCACTCATTAGGCACCCCAGGC
TTTACACTTTATGCTTCCGGCTCGTATAATGTGTGGAATTGTGAGCGGATAACAATTTCACACAGGAAAC
AGCTATGACCATGATTACGGATTCACTGGCCGTCGTTTTACAACGTCGTGACTGGGAAAACCCTGGCGTT
ACCCAACTTAATCGCCTTGCAGCACATCCCCCTTTCGCCAGCTGGCGTAATAGCGAAGAGGCCCGCACCG
AGCGGCCGCCACCGCGGTGGAGCTCCAGCTTTTGTTCCCTTTAGTGAGGGTTAATTGCGCGCTTGGCGTA
ATCATGGTCATAGCTGTTTCCTGTGTGAAATTGTTATCCGCTCACAATTCCACACAACATACGAGCCGGA
AGCATAAAGTGTAAAGCCTGGGGTGCCTAATGAGTGAGCTAACTCACATTAATTGCGTTGCGCTCACTGC
CCGCTTTCCAGTCGGGAAACCTGTCGTGCCAGCTGCATTAATGAATCGGCCAACGCGCGGGGAGAGGCGG
TTTGCGTATTGGGCGCTCTTCCGCTTCCTCGCTCACTGACTCGCTGCGCTCGGTCGTTCGGCTGCGGCGA
GCGGTATCAGCTCACTCAAAGGCGGTAATACGGTTATCCACAGAATCAGGGGATAACGCAGGAAAGAACA
TGTGAGATCCCCACAGCAAGATGCAACTTTCGCCAGATACGACGGCGCTCTTTGCCGTGCTTTCTGACTT
TCCATTCGCCTTCACCAAAGACCTTCAGCCCGGTGGAATCAATCACCAGGTGTGCGATTTCACCCCGGGT
GGACGTTTTGAAACTGACATTAACCGACTTTGCCCGCTTACTGACACTGGTGTAATCCGGGCAGCGCAAC
GGAACGTTCATCAGGGCAAAAATGGAATCAATAAAACCCTGCGCAGCCCGCAGGGTCAGCCGGAATACGC
GTTTAATCACCAGAACGGTGGTGATGGCGAGATCAGAATAGCGCTGGGGCCTTCCTCGTGATGAAGGTGT
TGCCGACTCATACCAGGCCTGAATCGCCTCATCATCCAGCCAGAAAGTGAGGGAGCCACGGTTGATGAGA
GCTTTGTTGTAGGTGGACCAGTTGGTGATTCTGAACTTTTGCTTTGCCACGGAATGGTCTGTGTTGTCGG
GAGGATGCGTGATCTGATCCTTCAACTCAGCAAAAGTTCGATTTATTCAACAAAGCCACTTTCAGTATGG
ATTTGGGTGTTACGGGGGGGGGTTGGTGCTTAAAATCGCGCTGAGGATTTCTGATGGTGTTAAGCGGGCG
GTTTTGAGATGTAAACTCGCCCGTTTAACATAATGGATCTTGCGCGCACCGCCCGAACACCACTCGCCAC
AAAAAACCGCCGGAACGTCCAAAAGTACGGGTTTTGCTGCCCGCAAACGGGCTGTTCTGGTGTTGCTAGT
TTGTTATCAGAATCGCAGATCCGGCTTCAGCCGGTTTGCCGGCTGAAAGCGCTATTTCTTCCAGAATTGC
CATGATTTTTTCCCCACGGGAGGCGTCACTGGCTCCCGTGTTGTCGGCAGCTTTGATTCGATAAGCAGCA
TCGCCTGTTTCAGGCTGTCTATGTGTGACTGTTGAGCTGTAACAAGTTGTCTCAGGTGTTCAATTTCATG
TTCTAGTTGCTTTGTTTTACTGGTTTCACCTGTTCTATTAGGTGTTACATGCTGTTCATCTGTTACATTG
TCGATCTGTTCATGGTGAACAGCTTTAAATGCACCAAAAACTCGTAAAAGCTCTGATGTATCTATCTTTT
TTACACCGTTTTCATCTGTGCATATGGACAGTTTTCCCTTTGATATGTAACGGTGAACAGTTGTTCTACT
TTTGTTTGTTAGTCTTGATGCTTCACTGATAGATACAAGAGCCATAAGAACCTCAGATCCTTCCGTATTT
AGCCAGTATGTTCTCTAGTGTGGTTCGTTGTTTTTGCGTGAGCCATGAGAACGAACCATTGAGATCATAC
TTACTTTGCATGTCACTCAAAAATTTTGCCTCAAAACTGGTGAGCTGAATTTTTGCAGTTAAAGCATCGT
GTAGTGTTTTTCTTAGTCCGTTATGTAGGTAGGAATCTGATGTAATGGTTGTTGGTATTTTGTCACCATT
CATTTTTATCTGGTTGTTCTCAAGTTCGGTTACGAGATCCATTTGTCTATCTAGTTCAACTTGGAAAATC
AACGTATCAGTCGGGCGGCCTCGCTTATCAACCACCAATTTCATATTGCTGTAAGTGTTTAAATCTTTAC
TTATTGGTTTCAAAACCCATTGGTTAAGCCTTTTAAACTCATGGTAGTTATTTTCAAGCATTAACATGAA
CTTAAATTCATCAAGGCTAATCTCTATATTTGCCTTGTGAGTTTTCTTTTGTGTTAGTTCTTTTAATAAC
CACTCATAAATCCTCATAGAGTATTTGTTTTCAAAAGACTTAACATGTTCCAGATTATATTTTATGAATT
TTTTTAACTGGAAAAGATAAGGCAATATCTCTTCACTAAAAACTAATTCTAATTTTTCGCTTGAGAACTT
GGCATAGTTTGTCCACTGGAAAATCTCAAAGCCTTTAACCAAAGGATTCCTGATTTCCACAGTTCTCGTC
ATCAGCTCTCTGGTTGCTTTAGCTAATACACCATAAGCATTTTCCCTACTGATGTTCATCATCTGAACGT
ATTGGTTATAAGTGAACGATACCGTCCGTTCTTTCCTTGTAGGGTTTTCAATCGTGGGGTTGAGTAGTGC
CACACAGCATAAAATTAGCTTGGTTTCATGCTCCGTTAAGTCATAGCGACTAATCGCTAGTTCATTTGCT
TTGAAAACAACTAATTCAGACATACATCTCAATTGGTCTAGGTGATTTTAATCACTATACCAATTGAGAT
GGGCTAGTCAATGATAATTACTAGTCCTTTTCCTTTGAGTTGTGGGTATCTGTAAATTCTGCTAGACCTT
TGCTGGAAAACTTGTAAATTCTGCTAGACCCTCTGTAAATTCCGCTAGACCTTTGTGTGTTTTTTTTGTT
TATATTCAAGTGGTTATAATTTATAGAATAAAGAAAGAATAAAAAAAGATAAAAAGAATAGATCCCAGCC
CTGTGTATAACTCACTACTTTAGTCAGTTCCGCAGTATTACAAAAGGATGTCGCAAACGCTGTTTGCTCC
TCTACAAAACAGACCTTAAAACCCTAAAGGCTTAAGTAGCACCCTCGCAAGCTCGGGCAAATCGCTGAAT
ATTCCTTTTGTCTCCGACCATCAGGCACCTGAGTCGCTGTCTTTTTCGTGACATTCAGTTCGCTGCGCTC
ACGGCTCTGGCAGTGAATGGGGGTAAATGGCACTACAGGCGCCTTTTATGGATTCATGCAAGGAAACTAC
CCATAATACAAGAAAAGCCCGTCACGGGCTTCTCAGGGCGTTTTATGGCGGGTCTGCTATGTGGTGCTAT
CTGACTTTTTGCTGTTCAGCAGTTCCTGCCCTCTGATTTTCCAGTCTGACCACTTCGGATTATCCCGTGA
CAGGTCATTCAGACTGGCTAATGCACCCAGTAAGGCAGCGGTATCATCAACAGGCTTACCCGTCTTACTG
TCGGGGATCTGACGCTCAGTGGAACGAAAACTCACGTTAAGGGATTTTGGTCATGAGATTATCAAAAAGG
ATCTTCACCTAGATCCTTTTAAATTAAAAATGAAGTTTTAAATCAATCTAAAGTATATATGAGTAAACTT
GGTCTGACAGTTACCAATGCTTAATCAGTGAGGCACCTATCTCAGCGATCTGTCTATTTCGTTCATCCAT
AGTTGCCTGACTCCCCGTCGTGTAGATAACTACGATACGGGAGGGCTTACCATCTGGCCCCAGTGCTGCA
ATGATACCGCGAGACCCACGCTCACCGGCTCCAGATTTATCAGCAATAAACCAGCCAGCCGGAAGGGCCG
AGCGCAGAAGTGGTCCTGCAACTTTATCCGCCTCCATCCAGTCTATTAATTGTTGCCGGGAAGCTAGAGT
AAGTAGTTCGCCAGTTAATAGTTTGCGCAACGTTGTTGCCATTGCTACAGGCATCGTGGTGTCACGCTCG
TCGTTTGGTATGGCTTCATTCAGCTCCGGTTCCCAGCGATCAAGGCGAGTTACATGATCCCCCATGTTGT
GCAAAAAAGCGGTTAGCTCCTTCGGTCCTCCGATCGTTGTCAGAAGTAAGTTGGCCGCAGTGTTATCACT
CATGGTTATGGCAGCACTGCATAATTCTCTTACTGTCATGCCATCCGTAAGATGCTTTTCTGTGACTGGT
GAGTACTCAACCAAGTCATTCTGAGAATAGTGTATGCGGCGACCGAGTTGCTCTTGCCCGGCGTCAATAC
GGGATAATACCGCGCCACATAGCAGAACTTTAAAAGTGCTCATCATTGGAAAACGTTCTTCGGGGCGAAA
ACTCTCAAGGATCTTACCGCTGTTGAGATCCAGTTCGATGTAACCCACTCGTGCACCCAACTGATCTTCA
GCATCTTTTACTTTCACCAGCGTTTCTGGGTGAGCAAAAACAGGAAGGCAAAATGCCGCAAAAAAGGGAA
TAAGGGCGACACGGAAATGTTGAATACTCATACTCTTCCTTTTTCAATATTATTGAAGCATTTATCAGGG
TTATTGTCTCATGAGCGGATACATATTTGAATGTATTTAGAAAAATAAACAAATAGGGGTTCCGCGCACA
TTTCCCCGAAAAGTGCCACCTAAATTGTAAGCGTTAATATTTTGTTAAAATTCGCGTTAAATTTTTGTTA
AATCAGCTCATTTTTTAACCAATAGGCCGAAATCGGCAAAATCCCTTATAAATCAAAAGAATAGACCGAG
ATAGGGT
[37 nt withheld, positions 8198-8234]
AAAGAACGTGGACTCCAACGTCAAAGG
[49 nt withheld, positions 8262-8310]
T
[91 nt withheld, positions 8312-8402]
G
[124 nt withheld, positions 8404-8527]
CCCATTCGCCATTCAGGCTGCGCAACTGTTGGGAAGGGCGATCGGTGCGGGCCTCTTCGCTATTACGCCA
GCTGGCGAAAGGGGGATGTGCTGCAAGGCGATTAAGTTGGGTAACGCCAGGGTTTTCCCAGTCACGACGT
TGTAAAACGACGGCCAGTGAGCGCGCGTAATACGACTCACTATAGGGCGAATTG
Features (pLannotate 1.2.2; 29 found; start..end, strand, type, name):
      1..71      -  misc_feature   MCS (fragment): pBluescript multiple cloning site
    115..143     +  promoter       tac promoter: strong E. coli promoter; hybrid between the trp and lac UV5 promoters
    151..167     +  protein_bind   lac operator: The lac repressor binds to the lac operator to inhibit transcription in E. coli. This inhibition can be relieved by adding lactose or isopropyl-β-D-thiogalactopyranoside (IPTG). lac repressor encoded by lacI
    200..616     +  CDS            Gam: inhibitor of the host RecBCD nuclease in the λ Red system; gam; protects the double-stranded DNA substrate for recombination
    622..1407    +  CDS            Beta: single-stranded DNA binding recombinase in the λ Red system; bet; mediates pairing of a single-stranded DNA with a complementary target
   1404..2084    +  CDS            Exo: 5' to 3' double-stranded DNA exonuclease in the λ Red system; exo; creates 3' single-stranded DNA tails
   2085..2117    +  terminator     λ tL3 terminator (fragment): transcription terminator tL3 from phage λ
   2118..2142    -  misc_feature   MCS (fragment): pBluescript multiple cloning site
   2152..2229    +  promoter       lacIq promoter: lacI (mutant); In the lacIq allele, a single base change in the promoter boosts expression of the lacI gene about 10-fold.
   2230..3312    +  CDS            lacI: lac repressor; lacI; The lac repressor binds to the lac operator to inhibit transcription in E. coli. This inhibition can be relieved by adding lactose or isopropyl-β-D-thiogalactopyranoside (IPTG).
   3325..3346    +  protein_bind   CAP binding site: CAP binding activates transcription in the presence of cAMP. E. coli catabolite activator protein
   3361..3391    +  promoter       lac UV5 promoter: E. coli lac promoter with an "up" mutation
   3399..3415    +  protein_bind   lac operator: The lac repressor binds to the lac operator to inhibit transcription in E. coli. This inhibition can be relieved by adding lactose or isopropyl-β-D-thiogalactopyranoside (IPTG). lac repressor encoded by lacI
   3435..3571    +  CDS            lacZα (fragment): LacZα fragment of β-galactosidase; lacZ fragment
   3570..3595    -  misc_feature   MCS (fragment): pBluescript multiple cloning site
   3608..3626    -  promoter       T3 promoter: promoter for bacteriophage T3 RNA polymerase
   3671..3687    -  protein_bind   lac operator: The lac repressor binds to the lac operator to inhibit transcription in E. coli. This inhibition can be relieved by adding lactose or isopropyl-β-D-thiogalactopyranoside (IPTG). lac repressor encoded by lacI
   3695..3725    -  promoter       lac promoter: promoter for the E. coli lac operon
   3740..3761    -  protein_bind   CAP binding site: CAP binding activates transcription in the presence of cAMP. E. coli catabolite activator protein
   3774..3866    -  CDS            lacI (fragment): lac repressor; lacI; The lac repressor binds to the lac operator to inhibit transcription in E. coli. This inhibition can be relieved by adding lactose or isopropyl-β-D-thiogalactopyranoside (IPTG).
   3868..3996    -  rep_origin     RSF ori (fragment): Plasmids containing the RSF 1030 origin of replication can be propagated in E. coli cells that contain additional plasmids with compatible origins.
   4011..4328    +  CDS            YT93_ECOLX (fragment): Protein predicted: Swiss-Prot protein existence level 4. May be associated with transposition functions of transposon Tn903. From Escherichia coli.
   5233..6183    -  CDS            Rep101(Ts): temperature-sensitive version of the RepA protein needed for replication with the pSC101 origin (Armstrong et al., 1984); rep101 encoding an A56V mutation
   6231..6453    -  rep_origin     pSC101 ori: low-copy replication origin that requires the Rep101 protein
   7081..7941    -  CDS            AmpR: β-lactamase; bla; confers resistance to ampicillin, carbenicillin, and related antibiotics
   7942..8046    -  promoter       AmpR promoter: bla
   8099..8527    -  rep_origin     f1 ori (sequence partly withheld): f1 bacteriophage origin of replication; arrow indicates direction of (+) strand synthesis
   8532..8687    -  CDS            lacZα (fragment): LacZα fragment of β-galactosidase; lacZ fragment
   8695..8713    +  promoter       T7 promoter: promoter for bacteriophage T7 RNA polymerase
