>Addgene plasmid #13077 | pKM208 | analyzer sequence | sequence record 7447
GGTACCGGGCCCCCCCTCGAGGTCGACGGTATCGATAAGCTTGATATCGAATTCCTGCAGCCCGGGGGAT
CTCCGACATCATAACGGTTCTGGCAAATATTCTGAAATGAGCTGTTGACAATTAATCATCGGCTCGTATA
ATGTGTGGAATTGTGAGCGGATAACAATTTCACACAGGAAACAGTCGACGCTTATAAAAAATGGATATTA
ATACTGAAACTGAGATCAAGCAAAAGCATTCACTAACCCCCTTTCCTGTTTTCCTAATCAGCCCGGCATT
TCGCGGGCGATATTTTCACAGCTATTTCAGGAGTTCAGCCATGAACGCTTATTACATTCAGGATCGTCTT
GAGGCTCAGAGCTGGGCGCGTCACTACCAGCAGCTCGCCCGTGAAGAGAAAGAGGCAGAACTGGCAGACG
ACATGGAAAAAGGCCTGCCCCAGCACCTGTTTGAATCGCTATGCATCGATCATTTGCAACGCCACGGGGC
CAGCAAAAAATCCATTACCCGTGCGTTTGATGACGATGTTGAGTTTCAGGAGCGCATGGCAGAACACATC
CGGTACATGGTTGAAACCATTGCTCACCACCAGGTTGATATTGATTCAGAGGTATAAAACGAATGAGTAC
TGCACTCGCAACGCTGGCTGGGAAGCTGGCTGAACGTGTCGGCATGGATTCTGTCGACCCACAGGAACTG
ATCACCACTCTTCGCCAGACGGCATTTAAAGGTGATGCCAGCGATGCGCAGTTCATCGCATTACTGATCG
TTGCCAACCAGTACGGCCTTAATCCGTGGACGAAAGAAATTTACGCCTTTCCTGATAAGCAGAATGGCAT
CGTTCCGGTGGTGGGCGTTGATGGCTGGTCCCGCATCATCAATGAAAACCAGCAGTTTGATGGCATGGAC
TTTGAGCAGGACAATGAATCCTGTACATGCCGGATTTACCGCAAGGACCGTAATCATCCGATCTGCGTTA
CCGAATGGATGGATGAATGCCGCCGCGAACCATTCAAAACTCGCGAAGGCAGAGAAATCACGGGGCCGTG
GCAGTCGCATCCCAAACGGATGTTACGTCATAAAGCCATGATTCAGTGTGCCCGTCTGGCCTTCGGATTT
GCTGGTATCTATGACAAGGATGAAGCCGAGCGCATTGTCGAAAATACTGCATACACTGCAGAACGTCAGC
CGGAACGCGACATCACTCCGGTTAACGATGAAACCATGCAGGAGATTAACACTCTGCTGATCGCCCTGGA
TAAAACATGGGATGACGACTTATTGCCGCTCTGTTCCCAGATATTTCGCCGCGACATTCGTGCATCGTCA
GAACTGACACAGGCCGAAGCAGTAAAAGCTCTTGGATTCCTGAAACAGAAAGCCGCAGAGCAGAAGGTGG
CAGCATGACACCGGACATTATCCTGCAGCGTACCGGGATCGATGTGAGAGCTGTCGAACAGGGGGATGAT
GCGTGGCACAAATTACGGCTCGGCGTCATCACCGCTTCAGAAGTTCACAACGTGATAGCAAAACCCCGCT
CCGGAAAGAAGTGGCCTGACATGAAAATGTCCTACTTCCACACCCTGCTTGCTGAGGTTTGCACCGGTGT
GGCTCCGGAAGTTAACGCTAAAGCACTGGCCTGGGGAAAACAGTACGAGAACGACGCCAGAACCCTGTTT
GAATTCACTTCCGGCGTGAATGTTACTGAATCCCCGATCATCTATCGCGACGAAAGTATGCGTACCGCCT
GCTCTCCCGATGGTTTATGCAGTGACGGCAACGGCCTTGAACTGAAATGCCCGTTTACCTCCCGGGATTT
CATGAAGTTCCGGCTCGGTGGTTTCGAGGCCATAAAGTCAGCTTACATGGCCCAGGTGCAGTACAGCATG
TGGGTGACGCGAAAAAATGCCTGGTACTTTGCCAACTATGACCCGCGTATGAAGCGTGAAGGCCTGCATT
ATGTCGTGATTGAGCGGGATGAAAAGTACATGGCGAGTTTTGACGAGATCGTGCCGGAGTTCATCGAAAA
AATGGACGAGGCACTGGCTGAAATTGGTTTTGTATTTGGGGAGCAATGGCGATGACGCATCCTCACGATA
ATATCCGGGTAGGCGCAAAGATCCACTAGTTCTAGAGCGGCCGCTAATTCCGACACCATCGAATGGCGCA
AAACCTTTCGCGGTATGGCATGATAGCGCCCGGAAGAGAGTCAATTCAGGGTGGTGAATGTGAAACCAGT
AACGTTATACGATGTCGCAGAGTATGCCGGTGTCTCTTATCAGACCGTTTCCCGCGTGGTGAACCAGGCC
AGCCACGTTTCTGCGAAAACGCGGGAAAAAGTGGAAGCGGCGATGGCGGAGCTGAATTACATTCCCAACC
GCGTGGCACAACAACTGGCGGGCAAACAGTCGTTGCTGATTGGCGTTGCCACCTCCAGTCTGGCCCTGCA
CGCGCCGTCGCAAATTGTCGCGGCGATTAAATCTCGCGCCGATCAACTGGGTGCCAGCGTGGTGGTGTCG
ATGGTAGAACGAAGCGGCGTCGAAGCCTGTAAAGCGGCGGTGCACAATCTTCTCGCGCAACGCGTCAGTG
GGCTGATCATTAACTATCCGCTGGATGACCAGGATGCCATTGCTGTGGAAGCTGCCTGCACTAATGTTCC
GGCGTTATTTCTTGATGTCTCTGACCAGACACCCATCAACAGTATTATTTTCTCCCATGAAGACGGTACG
CGACTGGGCGTGGAGCATCTGGTCGCATTGGGTCACCAGCAAATCGCGCTGTTAGCGGGCCCATTAAGTT
CTGTCTCGGCGCGTCTGCGTCTGGCTGGCTGGCATAAATATCTCACTCGCAATCAAATTCAGCCGATAGC
GGAACGGGAAGGCGACTGGAGTGCCATGTCCGGTTTTCAACAAACCATGCAAATGCTGAATGAGGGCATC
GTTCCCACTGCGATGCTGGTTGCCAACGATCAGATGGCGCTGGGCGCAATGCGCGCCATTACCGAGTCCG
GGCTGCGCGTTGGTGCGGATATCTCGGTAGTGGGATACGACGATACCGAAGACAGCTCATGTTATATCCC
GCCGTCAACCACCATCAAACAGGATTTTCGCCTGCTGGGGCAAACCAGCGTGGACCGCTTGCTGCAACTC
TCTCAGGGCCAGGCGGTGAAGGGCAATCAGCTGTTGCCCGTCTCACTGGTGAAAAGAAAAACCACCCTGG
CGCCCAATACGCAAACCGCCTCTCCCCGCGCGTTGGCCGATTCATTAATGCAGCTGGCACGACAGGTTTC
CCGACTGGAAAGCGGGCAGTGAGCGCAACGCAATTAATGTGAGTTAGCTCACTCATTAGGCACCCCAGGC
TTTACACTTTATGCTTCCGGCTCGTATGTTGTGTGGAATTGTGAGCGGATAACAATTTCACACAGGAAAC
AGCTATGACCATGATTACGGATTCACTGGCCGTCGTTTTACAACGTCGTGACTGGGAAAACCCTGGCGTT
ACCCAACTTAATCGCCTTGCAGCACATCCCCCTTTCGCCAGCTGGCGTAATAGCGAAGAGGCCCGCACCG
AGCGGCCGCCACCGCGGTGGAGCTCCAGCTTTTGTTCCCTTTAGTGAGGGTTAATTGCGCGCTTGGCGTA
ATCATGGTCATAGCTGTTTCCTGTGTGAAATTGTTATCCGCTCACAATTCCACACAACATACGAGCCGGA
AGCATAAAGTGTAAAGCCTGGGGTGCCTAATGAGTGAGCTAACTCACATTAATTGCGTTGCGCTCACTGC
CCGCTTTCCAGTCGGGAAACCTGTCGTGCCAGCTGCATTAATGAATCGGCCAACGCGCGGGGAGAGGCGG
TTTGCGTATTGGGCGCTCTTCCGCTTCCTCGCTCACTGACTCGCTGCGCTCGGTCGTTCGGCTGCGGCGA
GCGGTATCAGCTCACTCAAAGGCGGTAATACGGTTATCCACAGAATCAGGGGATAACGCAGGAAAGAACA
TGTGAGATCCAACAGCAAGATGCAACTTTCGCCAGATACGACGGCGCTCTTTGCCGTGCTTTCTGACTTT
CCATTCGCCTTCACCAAAGACCTTCAGCCCGGTGGAATCAATCACCAGGTGTGCGATTTCACCCCGGGTG
GACGTTTTGAAACTGACATTAACCGACTTTGCCCGCTTACTGACACTGGTGTAATCCGGGCAGCGCAACG
GAACGTTCATCAGGGCAAAAATGGAATCAATAAAACCCTGCGCAGCCCGCAGGGTCAGCCGGAATACGCG
TTTAATCACCAGAACGGTGGTGATGGCGAGATCAGAATAGCGCTGGGGCCTTCCTCGTGATGAAGGTGTT
GCCGACTCATACCAGGCCTGAATCGCCTCATCATCCAGCCAGAAAGTGAGGGAGCCACGGTTGATGAGAG
CTTTGTTGTAGGTGGACCAGTTGGTGATTCTGAACTTTTGCTTTGCCACGGAATGGTCTGTGTTGTCGGG
AGGATGCGTGATCTGATCCTTCAACTCAGCAAAAGTTCGATTTATTCAACAAAGCCACTTTCAGTATGGA
TTTGGGTGTTACGGGGGGGGGTTGGTGCTTAAAATCGCGCTGAGGATTTCTGATGGTGTTAAGCGGGCGG
TTTTGAGATGTAAACTCGCCCGTTTAACATAATGGATCTTGCGCGCACCGCCCGAACACCACTCGCCACA
AAAAACCGCCGGAACGTCCAAAAGTACGGGTTTTGCTGCCCGCAAACGGGCTGTTCTGGTGTTGCTAGTT
TGTTATCAGAATCGCAGATCCGGCTTCAGGTTTGCCGGCTGAAAGCGCTATTTCTTCCAGAATTGCCATG
ATTTTTTCCCCACGGGAGGCGTCACTGGCTCCCGTGTTGTCGGCAGCTTTGATTCGATAAGCAGCATCGC
CTGTTTCAGGCTGTCTATGTGTGACTGTTGAGCTGTAACAAGTTGTCTCAGGTGTTCAATTTCATGTTCT
AGTTGCTTTGTTTTACTGGTTTCACCTGTTCTATTAGGTGTTACATGCTGTTCATCTGTTACATTGTCGA
TCTGTTCATGGTGAACAGCTTTAAATGCACCAAAAACTCGTAAAAGCTCTGATGTATCTATCTTTTTTAC
ACCGTTTTCATCTGTGCATATGGACAGTTTTCCCTTTGATATGTAACGGTGAACAGTTGTTCTACTTTTG
TTTGTTAGTCTTGATGCTTCACTGATAGATACAAGAGCCATAAGAACCTCAGATCCTTCCGTATTTAGCC
AGTATGTTCTCTAGTGTGGTTCGTTGTTTTTGCGTGAGCCATGAGAACGAACCATTGAGATCATGCTTAC
TTTGCATGTCACTCAAAAATTTTGCCTCAAAACTGGTGAGCTGAATTTTTGCAGTTAAAGCATCGTGTAG
TGTTTTTCTTAGTCCGTTACGTAGGTAGGAATCTGATGTAATGGTTGTTGGTATTTTGTCACCATTCATT
TTTATCTGGTTGTTCTCAAGTTCGGTTACGAGATCCATTTGTCTATCTAGTTCAACTTGGAAAATCAACG
TATCAGTCGGGCGGCCTCGCTTATCAACCACCAATTTCATATTGCTGTAAGTGTTTAAATCTTTACTTAT
TGGTTTCAAAACCCATTGGTTAAGCCTTTTAAACTCATGGTAGTTATTTTCAAGCATTAACATGAACTTA
AATTCATCAAGGCTAATCTCTATATTTGCCTTGTGAGTTTTCTTTTGTGTTAGTTCTTTTAATAACCACT
CATAAATCCTCATAGAGTATTTGTTTTCAAAAGACTTAACATGTTCCAGATTATATTTTATGAATTTTTT
TAACTGGAAAAGATAAGGCAATATCTCTTCACTAAAAACTAATTCTAATTTTTCGCTTGAGAACTTGGCA
TAGTTTGTCCACTGGAAAATCTCAAAGCCTTTAACCAAAGGATTCCTGATTTCCACAGTTCTCGTCATCA
GCTCTCTGGTTGCTTTAGCTAATACACCATAAGCATTTTCCCTACTGATGTTCATCATCTGAGCGTATTG
GTTATAAGTGAACGATACCGTCCGTTCTTTCCTTGTAGGGTTTTCAATCGTGGGGTTGAGTAGTGCCACA
CAGCATAAAATTAGCTTGGTTTCATGCTCCGTTAAGTCATAGCGACTAATCGCTAGTTCATTTGCTTTGA
AAACAACTAATTCAGACATACATCTCAATTGGTCTAGGTGATTTTAATCACTATACCAATTGAGATGGGC
TAGTCAATGATAATTACTAGTCCTTTTCCTTTGAGTTGTGGGTATCTGTAAATTCTGCTAGACCTTTGCT
GGAAAACTTGTAAATTCTGCTAGACCCTCTGTAAATTCCGCTAGACCTTTGTGTGTTTTTTTTGTTTATA
TTCAAGTGGTTATAATTTATAGAATAAAGAAAGAATAAAAAAAGATAAAAAGAATAGATCCCAGCCCTGT
GTATAACTCACTACTTTAGTCAGTTCCGCAGTATTACAAAAGGATGTCGCAAACGCTGTTTGCTCCTCTA
CAAAACAGACCTTAAAACCCTAAAGGCTTAAGTAGCACCCTCGCAAGCTCGGGCAAATCGCTGAATATTC
CTTTTGCTCCGACCATCAGGCACCTGAGTCGCTGTCTTTTTCGTGACATTCAGTTCGCTGCGCTCACGGC
TCTGGCAGTGAATGGGGGTAAATGGCACTACAGGCGCCTTTTATGGATTCATGCAAGGAAACTACCCATA
ATACAAGAAAAGCCCGTCACGGGCTTCTCAGGGCGTTTTATGGCGGGTCTGCTATGTGGTGCTATCTGAC
TTTTTGCTGTTCAGCAGTTCCTGCCCTCTGATTTTCCAGTCTGACCACTTCGGATTATCCCGTGACAGGT
CATTCAGACTGGCTAATGCACCCAGTAAGGCAGCGGTATCATCAACAGGCTTACCCGTCTTACTGTCGGA
TCTGACGCTCAGTGGAACGAAAACTCACGTTAAGGGATTTTGGTCATGAGATTATCAAAAAGGATCTTCA
CCTAGATCCTTTTAAATTAAAAATGAAGTTTTAAATCAATCTAAAGTATATATGAGTAAACTTGGTCTGA
CAGTTACCAATGCTTAATCAGTGAGGCACCTATCTCAGCGATCTGTCTATTTCGTTCATCCATAGTTGCC
TGACTCCCCGTCGTGTAGATAACTACGATACGGGAGGGCTTACCATCTGGCCCCAGTGCTGCAATGATAC
CGCGAGACCCACGCTCACCGGCTCCAGATTTATCAGCAATAAACCAGCCAGCCGGAAGGGCCGAGCGCAG
AAGTGGTCCTGCAACTTTATCCGCCTCCATCCAGTCTATTAATTGTTGCCGGGAAGCTAGAGTAAGTAGT
TCGCCAGTTAATAGTTTGCGCAACGTTGTTGCCATTGCTACAGGCATCGTGGTGTCACGCTCGTCGTTTG
GTATGGCTTCATTCAGCTCCGGTTCCCAACGATCAAGGCGAGTTACATGATCCCCCATGTTGTGCAAAAA
AGCGGTTAGCTCCTTCGGTCCTCCGATCGTTGTCAGAAGTAAGTTGGCCGCAGTGTTATCACTCATGGTT
ATGGCAGCACTGCATAATTCTCTTACTGTCATGCCATCCGTAAGATGCTTTTCTGTGACTGGTGAGTACT
CAACCAAGTCATTCTGAGAATAGTGTATGCGGCGACCGAGTTGCTCTTGCCCGGCGTCAATACGGGATAA
TACCGCGCCACATAGCAGAACTTTAAAAGTGCTCATCATTGGAAAACGTTCTTCGGGGCGAAAACTCTCA
AGGATCTTACCGCTGTTGAGATCCAGTTCGATGTAACCCACTCGTGCACCCAACTGATCTTCAGCATCTT
TTACTTTCACCAGCGTTTCTGGGTGAGCAAAAACAGGAAGGCAAAATGCCGCAAAAAAGGGAATAAGGGC
GACACGGAAATGTTGAATACTCATACTCTTCCTTTTTCAATATTATTGAAGCATTTATCAGGGTTATTGT
CTCATGAGCGGATACATATTTGAATGTATTTAGAAAAATAAACAAATAGGGGTTCCGCGCACATTTCCCC
GAAAAGTGCCACCTAAATTGTAAGCGTTAATAAATTGTAAGCGTTAATATTTTGTTAAAATTCGCGTTAA
ATTTTTGTTAAATCAGCTCATTTTTTAACCAATAGGCCGAAATCGGCAAAATCCCTTATAAATCAAAAGA
ATAGACCGAGATAGGGT
[37 nt withheld, positions 8208-8244]
AAAGAACGTGGACTCCAACGTCAAAGG
[49 nt withheld, positions 8272-8320]
T
[91 nt withheld, positions 8322-8412]
G
[124 nt withheld, positions 8414-8537]
CCCATTCGCCATTCAGGCTGCGCAACTGTTGGGAAGGGCGATCGGTGCGGGCCTCTTCGCTATTACGCCA
GCTGGCGAAAGGGGGATGTGCTGCAAGGCGATTAAGTTGGGTAACGCCAGGGTTTTCCCAGTCACGACGT
TGTAAAACGACGGCCAGTGAGCGCGCGTAATACGACTCACTATAGGGCGAATTG
Features (pLannotate 1.2.2; 29 found; start..end, strand, type, name):
      1..71      -  misc_feature   MCS (fragment): pBluescript multiple cloning site
    115..143     +  promoter       tac promoter: strong E. coli promoter; hybrid between the trp and lac UV5 promoters
    151..167     +  protein_bind   lac operator: The lac repressor binds to the lac operator to inhibit transcription in E. coli. This inhibition can be relieved by adding lactose or isopropyl-β-D-thiogalactopyranoside (IPTG). lac repressor encoded by lacI
    201..617     +  CDS            Gam: inhibitor of the host RecBCD nuclease in the λ Red system; gam; protects the double-stranded DNA substrate for recombination
    623..1408    +  CDS            Beta: single-stranded DNA binding recombinase in the λ Red system; bet; mediates pairing of a single-stranded DNA with a complementary target
   1405..2085    +  CDS            Exo: 5' to 3' double-stranded DNA exonuclease in the λ Red system; exo; creates 3' single-stranded DNA tails
   2086..2118    +  terminator     λ tL3 terminator (fragment): transcription terminator tL3 from phage λ
   2120..2144    -  misc_feature   MCS (fragment): pBluescript multiple cloning site
   2152..2229    +  promoter       lacI promoter: lacI
   2230..3312    +  CDS            lacI: lac repressor; lacI; The lac repressor binds to the lac operator to inhibit transcription in E. coli. This inhibition can be relieved by adding lactose or isopropyl-β-D-thiogalactopyranoside (IPTG).
   3325..3346    +  protein_bind   CAP binding site: CAP binding activates transcription in the presence of cAMP. E. coli catabolite activator protein
   3361..3391    +  promoter       lac promoter: promoter for the E. coli lac operon
   3399..3415    +  protein_bind   lac operator: The lac repressor binds to the lac operator to inhibit transcription in E. coli. This inhibition can be relieved by adding lactose or isopropyl-β-D-thiogalactopyranoside (IPTG). lac repressor encoded by lacI
   3435..3571    +  CDS            lacZα (fragment): LacZα fragment of β-galactosidase; lacZ fragment
   3570..3595    -  misc_feature   MCS (fragment): pBluescript multiple cloning site
   3608..3626    -  promoter       T3 promoter: promoter for bacteriophage T3 RNA polymerase
   3671..3687    -  protein_bind   lac operator: The lac repressor binds to the lac operator to inhibit transcription in E. coli. This inhibition can be relieved by adding lactose or isopropyl-β-D-thiogalactopyranoside (IPTG). lac repressor encoded by lacI
   3695..3725    -  promoter       lac promoter: promoter for the E. coli lac operon
   3740..3761    -  protein_bind   CAP binding site: CAP binding activates transcription in the presence of cAMP. E. coli catabolite activator protein
   3774..3866    -  CDS            lacI (fragment): lac repressor; lacI; The lac repressor binds to the lac operator to inhibit transcription in E. coli. This inhibition can be relieved by adding lactose or isopropyl-β-D-thiogalactopyranoside (IPTG).
   3868..3996    -  rep_origin     RSF ori (fragment): Plasmids containing the RSF 1030 origin of replication can be propagated in E. coli cells that contain additional plasmids with compatible origins.
   4001..4327    +  CDS            YT93_ECOLX: Protein predicted: Swiss-Prot protein existence level 4. May be associated with transposition functions of transposon Tn903. From Escherichia coli.
   5229..6179    -  CDS            Rep101: RepA protein needed for replication with the pSC101 origin; rep101
   6227..6449    -  rep_origin     pSC101 ori: low-copy replication origin that requires the Rep101 protein
   7074..7934    -  CDS            AmpR: β-lactamase; bla; confers resistance to ampicillin, carbenicillin, and related antibiotics
   7935..8039    -  promoter       AmpR promoter: bla
   8109..8537    -  rep_origin     f1 ori (sequence partly withheld): f1 bacteriophage origin of replication; arrow indicates direction of (+) strand synthesis
   8542..8697    -  CDS            lacZα (fragment): LacZα fragment of β-galactosidase; lacZ fragment
   8705..8723    +  promoter       T7 promoter: promoter for bacteriophage T7 RNA polymerase
