[The description below was written by a language model from this plasmid's Addgene catalogue record and pLannotate feature annotations shown in this document.]
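Description:
pKM208 is a low-copy bacterial expression plasmid that supplies the phage λ Red recombination functions to E. coli under IPTG control. It was built on the pKM201 backbone by inserting an approximately 1.4 kb NotI fragment carrying the E. coli lacI repressor gene, taken from plasmid pTP550. Replication depends on the pSC101 origin together with its Rep101 initiator protein. The catalogue entry states that the origin is temperature sensitive, and the annotation of the full sequence agrees, calling the A56V Rep101(Ts) variant. The plasmid is therefore maintained only at a permissive low temperature and can be lost from cells at higher temperature. Selection is by ampicillin through the bla gene. An f1 origin, T3 and T7 promoters, lacZα fragments and pieces of a pBluescript polylinker remain as cloning-vector remnants, along with small fragments of an RSF origin and a Tn903-associated reading frame.

The functional payload is a tac promoter with a lac operator driving gam, bet and exo as an operon, followed by a partial λ tL3 terminator. Gam inhibits the host RecBCD nuclease, Exo resects linear double-stranded DNA to leave 3′ single-stranded tails, and Beta anneals these to complementary targets. Plasmid-borne lacI keeps the operon repressed until induction, independent of the host's own repressor level. The two sequence records, which differ slightly in length, annotate the lacI promoter differently, one as lacIq and the other as wild type. The associated publication concerns Red-mediated recombineering in enterohemorrhagic and enteropathogenic E. coli, so the plasmid serves as a curable helper for gene replacement with linear DNA substrates in such strains.
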