Addgene plasmid #13077: pKM208
Depositing lab: Kenan Murphy. Depositing organization: University of Massachusetts, Worcester. Publication: Lambda Red-mediated recombinogenic engineering of enterohemorrhagic and enteropathogenic E. coli. Murphy KC, Campellone KG. BMC Mol Biol. 2003 Dec 13;4:11. doi: 10.1186/1471-2199-4-11. PubMed 14672541.
Backbone
  Vector backbone: pKM201
  Backbone manufacturer: Kenan Murphy
  Backbone size w/o insert (bp): 7200
  Vector type: Bacterial Expression
Growth in bacteria
  Bacterial resistance: Ampicillin, 100 μg/mL
  Growth temperature: 30°C
  Growth strain: DH5alpha
  Growth instructions: Plasmid contains temperature sensitive origin of replication and must be grown at 30C
  Copy number: Low Copy
Gene/Insert
  Gene/Insert name: lacI repressor
  Species: E. coli
  Insert size (bp): 1400
  GenBank ID: J01636
  Entrez Gene: lacI (a.k.a. b0345, ECK0342)
  Cloning method: Restriction Enzyme; 5′ cloning site NotI (not destroyed); 3′ cloning site NotI (not destroyed)
  Sequencing primers: 5′ n/a; 3′ n/a
Resource information
  A portion of this plasmid was derived from a plasmid made by: Anthony Poteete UMass Medical School
Terms and licenses: Academic/Nonprofit Terms; Industry Terms: Not Available to Industry
Depositor comments: lacI gene obtained from plasmid pTP550
How to cite: pKM208 was a gift from Kenan Murphy (Addgene plasmid # 13077 ; http://n2t.net/addgene:13077 ; RRID:Addgene_13077)
