>Addgene plasmid #13077 | pKM208 | addgene partial sequence | sequence record 19631 | 13077 with T7
GGTATCGATAAGCTTGATATCGAATTCCTGCAGCCCGGGGGATCTCCGACATCATAACGGTTCTGGCAAA
TATTCTGAAATGAGCTGTTGACAATTAATCATCGGCTCGTATAATGTGTGGAATTGTGAGCGGATAACAA
TTTCACACAGGAAACAGTCGACGCTTATAAAAATGGATATTAATACTGAAACTGAGATCAAGCAAAAGCA
TTCACTAACCCCCTTTCCTGTTTTCCTAATCAGCCCGGCATTTCGCGGGCGATATTTTCACAGCTATTTC
AGGAGTTCAGCCATGAACGCTTATTACATTCAGGATCGTCTTGAGGCTCAGAGCTGGGCGCGTCACTACC
AGCAGCTCGCCCGTGAAGAGAAAGAGGCAGAACTGGCAGACGACATGGAAAAAGGCCTGCCCCAGCACCT
GTTTGAATCGCTATGCATCGATCATTTGCAACGCCACGGGGCCAGCAAAAAATCCATTACCCGTGCGTTT
GATGACGATGTTGAGTTTCAGGAGCGCATGGCAGAACACATCCGGTACATGGTTGAAACCATTGCTCACC
ACCAGGTTGATATTGATTCAGAGGTATAAAACGAATGAGTACTGCACTCGCAACGCTGGCTGGGAAGCTG
GCTGAACGTGTCGGCATGGATTCTGTCGACCCACAGGAACTGATCACCACTCTTCGCCAGACGGCATTTA
AAGGTGATGCCAGCGATGCGCAGTTCATCGCATTACTGATCGTTGCCAACCAGTACGGCCTTAATCCGTG
GACGAAAGAAATTTACGCCTTTT
