>Addgene plasmid #13077 | pKM208 | addgene partial sequence | sequence record 19632 | 13077 with LacI-R
GGTTCATTCCACCCTGAATTGACTCTCTTCCGGGCGCTATCATGCCATACCGCGAAAGGTTTTGCACCAT
TCGATGGTGTCCCCGAATTAGCGGCCGCTCTAGAACTAGTGGATCTTGCGCCTACCCGGATATTATCGTG
AGGATGCGTCATCGCCATTGCTCCCCAAATACAAAACCAATTTCAGCCAGTGCCTCGTCCATTTTTTCGA
TGAACTCCGGCACGATCTCGTCAAAACTCGCCATGTACTTTTCATCCCGCTCAATCACGACATAATGCAG
GCCTTCACGCTTCATACGCGGGTCATAGTTGGCAAAGTACCAGGCATTTTTTCGCGTCACCCACATGCTG
TACTGCACCTGGGCCATGTAAGCTGACTTTATGGCCTCGAAACCACCGAGCCGGAACTTCATGAAATCCC
GGGAGGTAAACGGGCATTTCAGTTCAAGGCCGTTGCCGTCACTGCATAAACCATCGGGAGAGCAGGCGGT
ACGCATACTTTCGTCGCGATAGATGATCGGGGATTCAGTAACATTCACGCCGGAAGTGAATTCAAACAGG
GTTCTGGCGTCGTTCTCGTACTGTTTTCCCCAGGCCAGTGCTTTAGCGTTAACTTCCGGAGCCACACCGG
TGCAAACCTCAGCAAGCAGGGTGTGGAAGTAGGACATTTTCATGTCAGGCCACTTCTTTCCGGAGCGGGG
TTTTGCTATCACGTTGTGAACTTCTGAAGCGGTGATGACGCCGAGCCGTAATTTGTGCCACGCATCTTCC
CCCTGTTCGACAGCTCTCACATCGATCCCGGTACGCTGCAGGATAATGTCCGGTGTCATGCTGCCACCTT
CTGCTCTGCGGCTTTCTGTTTCAGGAATCCAAGAGCTTTTACTGCTTCGGCCTGTGTCAGTTCTGACANA
TGCACNAATGTCCCGGCGAAATATCTGG
